Addgene plasmid #132750: pUCIDT-Banana1
Purpose: Encodes an iconic representation of a banana
Depositing lab: Mark Bathe. Depositing organization: Massachusetts Institute of Technology. Publication: Random access DNA memory using Boolean search in an archival file storage system. Banal JL, Shepherd TR, Berleant J, Huang H, Reyes M, Ackerman CM, Blainey PC, Bathe M. Nat Mater. 2021 Sep;20(9):1272-1280. doi: 10.1038/s41563-021-01021-3. Epub 2021 Jun 10. PubMed 34112975.
Backbone
  Vector backbone: pUCIDT-Amp
  Backbone manufacturer: IDT
  Backbone size w/o insert (bp): 2761
  Total vector size (bp): 3066
  Vector type: Unspecified
Growth in bacteria
  Bacterial resistance: Ampicillin, 100 μg/mL
  Growth temperature: 37°C
  Growth strain: DH5alpha
  Copy number: High Copy
Gene/Insert
  Gene/Insert name: Banana1
  Species: Synthetic
  Insert size (bp): 288
  Cloning method: Unknown
  Sequencing primers: 5′ gaattcgtcgtcgtcccctcaaact; 3′ ctgcagattgatgccaccttttcagc
Terms and licenses: Academic/Nonprofit Terms; Industry Terms: Not Available to Industry
How to cite: pUCIDT-Banana1 was a gift from Mark Bathe (Addgene plasmid # 132750 ; http://n2t.net/addgene:132750 ; RRID:Addgene_132750)
