[The description below was written by a language model from this plasmid's Addgene catalogue record and pLannotate feature annotations shown in this document.]
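Description:
pUCIDT-Banana1 is a small, high-copy bacterial cloning plasmid built on the commercial pUCIDT-Amp gene-synthesis backbone. It carries a 288 bp fully synthetic insert called Banana1. The insert is not a gene in the biological sense. According to the record it encodes an iconic (pictographic) representation of a banana, meaning digital image data written into a DNA sequence. The plasmid was deposited with work on random-access DNA memory, in which archival DNA "files" are stored and retrieved by Boolean search, so it most plausibly serves as a renewable, sequence-verified stock of one such data file. The vector type and the cloning method are both left unspecified in the record.

The annotated features are all backbone elements. A pUC-type ColE1/pMB1 origin gives high-copy replication in E. coli, and a β-lactamase gene under its own promoter confers ampicillin resistance for selection. Also present are a CAP binding site, lac promoter and lac operator, followed by a lacZα fragment, along with short remnants of lacI, rop and the pBR322 bom region. These are typical leftovers of pUC lineage rather than functional parts of the design.

The feature table does not annotate the insert. The unannotated gap between the lac operator and the lacZα fragment is the likely location of the synthetic sequence, but the record does not confirm this. Nothing in the record suggests that the insert is meant to be transcribed or translated. The sequenced record is 3,050 nt, slightly shorter than the catalogued total of 3,066 bp.
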