Features (pLannotate 1.2.2; 10 found; start..end, strand, type, name):
      2..37      +  CDS            rop (fragment): Rop protein, which maintains plasmids at low copy number; rop
    139..238     +  misc_feature   bom (fragment): basis of mobility region from pBR322
    244..398     -  CDS            lacZα (fragment): LacZα fragment of β-galactosidase; lacZ fragment
    855..871     -  protein_bind   lac operator: The lac repressor binds to the lac operator to inhibit transcription in E. coli. This inhibition can be relieved by adding lactose or isopropyl-β-D-thiogalactopyranoside (IPTG). lac repressor encoded by lacI
    879..909     -  promoter       lac promoter: promoter for the E. coli lac operon
    924..945     -  protein_bind   CAP binding site: CAP binding activates transcription in the presence of cAMP. E. coli catabolite activator protein
    958..1050    -  CDS            lacI (fragment): lac repressor; lacI; The lac repressor binds to the lac operator to inhibit transcription in E. coli. This inhibition can be relieved by adding lactose or isopropyl-β-D-thiogalactopyranoside (IPTG).
   1233..1821    -  rep_origin     ori: high-copy-number ColE1/pMB1/pBR322/pUC origin of replication
   1992..2852    -  CDS            AmpR: β-lactamase; bla; confers resistance to ampicillin, carbenicillin, and related antibiotics
   2853..2957    -  promoter       AmpR promoter: bla
>Addgene plasmid #132750 | pUCIDT-Banana1 | addgene full sequence | sequence record 260222 | Addgene NGS Result
TCTCGCGCGTTTCGGTGATGACGGTGAAAACCTCTGACACATGCAGCTCCCGGAGACGGTCACAGCTTGT
CTGTAAGCGGATGCCGGGAGCAGACAAGCCCGTCAGGGCGCGTCAGCGGGTGTTGGCGGGTGTCGGGGCT
GGCTTAACTATGCGGCATCAGAGCAGATTGTACTGAGAGTGCACCAAATGCGGTGTGAAATACCGCACAG
ATGCGTAAGGAGAAAATACCGCATCAGGCGCCATTCGCCATTCAGGCTGCGCAACTGTTGGGAAGGGCGA
TCGGTGCGGGCCTCATCGCTATTACGCCAGCTGGCGAAAGGGGGATGTGCTGCAAGGCGATTAAGTTGGG
TAACGCCAGGGTTTTCCCAGTCACGACGTTGTAAAACGACGGCCAGTGCAACGCGATGACGATGGATAGC
GATTCATCGATGAGCTGACCCGATCGCCGCCGCCGGAGGGTTGCGTTTGAGACGGGCGACAGATGAATTC
GTCGTCGTCCCCTCAAACTATCATCTGCGCTGACATGTAGCTCTATAGACTACACATGCACACTCCGTGT
GTCATTGGAGGTGCTCAGTCCGGTGCAACTTTTCCGAAGTACTTTTTGGTGGGCCAGATTTGACGGAAGC
TTGGTGTACACTTAACCTGTGTTTATTGTCTACCAGGAATTAAACGACTTACGTTGGGACACTAGTCAGT
AACATAGCCTCAACAAGTATCAGGCCAAACACATCATGTGAGATCGTATCTATCTCGCTGAAAAGGTGGC
ATCAATCTGCAGATCAGTTCTGGACCAGCGAGCTGTGCTGCGACTCGTGGCGTAATCATGGTCATAGCTG
TTTCCTGTGTGAAATTGTTATCCGCTCACAATTCCACACAACATACGAGCCGGAAGCATAAAGTGTAAAG
CCTGGGGTGCCTAATGAGTGAGCTAACTCACATTAATTGCGTTGCGCTCACTGCCCGCTTTCCAGTCGGG
AAACCTGTCGTGCCAGCTGCATTAATGAATCGGCCAACGCGCGGGGAGAGGCGGTTTGCGTATTGGGCGC
TCTTCCGCTTCCTCGCTCACTGACTCGCTGCGCTCGGTCGTTCGGCTGCGGCGAGCGGTATCAGCTCACT
CAAAGGCGGTAATACGGTTATCCACAGAATCAGGGGATAACGCAGGAAAGAACATGTGAGCAAAAGGCCA
GCAAAAGGCCAGGAACCGTAAAAAGGCCGCGTTGCTGGCGTTTTTCCATAGGCTCCGCCCCCCTGACGAG
CATCACAAAAATCGACGCTCAAGTCAGAGGTGGCGAAACCCGACAGGACTATAAAGATACCAGGCGTTTC
CCCCTGGAAGCTCCCTCGTGCGCTCTCCTGTTCCGACCCTGTCGCTTACCGGATACCTGTCCGCCTTTCT
CCCTTCGGGAAGCGTGGCGCTTTCTCATAGCTCACGCTGTAGGTATCTCAGTTCGGTGTAGGTCGTTCGC
TCCAAGCTGGGCTGTGTGCACGAACCCCCCGTTCAGCCCGACCGCTGCGCCTTATCCGGTAACTATCGTC
TTGAGTCCAACCCGGTAAGACACGACTTATCGCCACTGGCAGCAGCCACTGGTAACAGGATTAGCAGAGC
GAGGTATGTAGGCGGTGCTACAGAGTTCTTGAAGTGGTGGCCTAACTACGGCTACACTAGAAGAACAGTA
TTTGGTATCTGCGCTCTGCTGAAGCCAGTTACCTTCGGAAAAAGAGTTGGTAGCTCTTGATCCGGCAAAC
AAACCACCGCTGGTAGCGGTGGTTTTTTTGTTTGCAAGCAGCAGATTACGCGCAGAAAAAAAGGATCTCA
AGAAGATCCTTTGATCTTTTCTACGGGGTCTGACGCTCAGTGGAACGAAAACTCACGTTAAGGGATTTTG
GTCATGAGATTATCAAAAAGGATCTTCACCTAGATCCTTTTAAATTAAAAATGAAGTTTTAAATCAATCT
AAAGTATATATGAGTAAACTTGGTCTGACAGTTACCAATGCTTAATCAGTGAGGCACCTATCTCAGCGAT
CTGTCTATTTCGTTCATCCATAGTTGCCTGACTCCCCGTCGTGTAGATAACTACGATACGGGAGGGCTTA
CCATCTGGCCCCAGTGCTGCAATGATACCGCGAGACCCACGCTCACCGGCTCCAGATTTATCAGCAATAA
ACCAGCCAGCCGGAAGGGCCGAGCGCAGAAGTGGTCCTGCAACTTTATCCGCCTCCATCCAGTCTATTAA
TTGTTGCCGGGAAGCTAGAGTAAGTAGTTCGCCAGTTAATAGTTTGCGCAACGTTGTTGCCATTGCTACA
GGCATCGTGGTGTCACGCTCGTCGTTTGGTATGGCTTCATTCAGCTCCGGTTCCCAACGATCAAGGCGAG
TTACATGATCCCCCATGTTGTGCAAAAAAGCGGTTAGCTCCTTCGGTCCTCCGATCGTTGTCAGAAGTAA
GTTGGCCGCAGTGTTATCACTCATGGTTATGGCAGCACTGCATAATTCTCTTACTGTCATGCCATCCGTA
AGATGCTTTTCTGTGACTGGTGAGTACTCAACCAAGTCATTCTGAGAATAGTGTATGCGGCGACCGAGTT
GCTCTTGCCCGGCGTCAATACGGGATAATACCGCGCCACATAGCAGAACTTTAAAAGTGCTCATCATTGG
AAAACGTTCTTCGGGGCGAAAACTCTCAAGGATCTTACCGCTGTTGAGATCCAGTTCGATGTAACCCACT
CGTGCACCCAACTGATCTTCAGCATCTTTTACTTTCACCAGCGTTTCTGGGTGAGCAAAAACAGGAAGGC
AAAATGCCGCAAAAAAGGGAATAAGGGCGACACGGAAATGTTGAATACTCATACTCTACCTTTTTCAATA
TTATTGAAGCATTTATCAGGGTTATTGTCTCATGAGCGGATACATATTTGAATGTATTTAGAAAAATAAA
CAAATAGGGGTTCCGCGCACATTTCCCCGAAAAGTGCCACCTGACGTCTAAGAAACCATTATTATCATGA
CATTAACCTATAAAAATAGGCGTATCACGAGGCCCTTTCG
